>Addgene plasmid #129878 | pRDAX-126 C-Tag GFP[2] L20 {Esp3I(2x)} EBPF2 | depositor full sequence | sequence record 249256 | Full Sequence
GCCTGCCTCCAGGCCTCAATATTGGCCATTAGCCATATTATTCATTGGTTATATAGCATAAATCAATATT
GGCTATTGGCCATTGCATACGTTGTATCTATATCATAATATGTACATTTATATTGGCTCATGTCCAATAT
GACCGCCATGTTGGCATTGATTATTGACTAGTTATTAATAGTAATCAATTACGGGGTCATTAGTTCATAG
CCCATATATGGAGTTCCGCGTTACATAACTTACGGTAAATGGCCCGCCTGGCTGACCGCCCAACGACCCC
CGCCCATTGACGTCAATAATGACGTATGTTCCCATAGTAACGCCAATAGGGACTTTCCATTGACGTCAAT
GGGTGGAGTATTTACGGTAAACTGCCCACTTGGCAGTACATCAAGTGTATCATATGCCAAGTCCGCCCCC
TATTGACGTCAATGACGGTAAATGGCCCGCCTGGCATTATGCCCAGTACATGACCTTACGGGACTTTCCT
ACTTGGCAGTACATCTACGTATTAGTCATCGCTATTACCATGGTGATGCGGTTTTGGCAGTACACCAATG
GGCGTGGATAGCGGTTTGACTCACGGGGATTTCCAAGTCTCCACCCCATTGACGTCAATGGGAGTTTGTT
TTGGCACCAAAATCAACGGGACTTTCCAAAATGTCGTAATAACCCCGCCCCGTTGACGCAAATGGGCGGT
AGGCGTGTACGGTGGGAGGTCTATATAAGCAGAGCTCGTTTAGTGAACCGTCAGATCACTAGAAGCTTTA
TTGCGGTAGTTTATCACAGTTAAATTGCTAACGCAGTCAGTGCTTCTGACACAACAGTCTCGAACTTAAG
CTGCAGAAGTTGGTCGTGAGGCACTGGGCAGGTAAGTATCAAGGTTACAAGACAGGTTTAAGGAGACCAA
TAGAAACTGGGCTTGTCGAGACAGAGAAGACTCTTGCGTTTCTGATAGGCACCTATTGGTCTTACTGACA
TCCACTTTGCCTTTCTCTCCACAGGTGTCCACTCCCAGGCCACCCGAGACGCCGAGGCACGCCGTCTCCG
GGAGTCCTGGCGGTGGATCCGGAGGCTCTGGGAGCTCTGCCAGCGGTGGCAGCACCTCCGAAAAGAGGGA
CCACATGGTGCTGCTCGAGTACGTCACAGCAGCTGGCATCACCGATGCCAGCTAAGAATTCAGATCCGCC
CCTCTCCCTCCCCCCCCCCTAACGTTACTGGCCGAAGCCGCTTGGAATAAGGCCGGTGTGCGTTTGTCTA
TATGTTATTTTCCACCATATTGCCGTCTTTTGGCAATGTGAGGGCCCGGAAACCTGGCCCTGTCTTCTTG
ACGAGCATTCCTAGGGGTCTTTCCCCTCTCGCCAAAGGAATGCAAGGTCTGTTGAATGTCGTGAAGGAAG
CAGTTCCTCTGGTAGCTTCTTGAAGACAAACAACGTCTGTAGCGACCCTTTGCAGGCAGCGGAACCCCCC
ACCTGGCGACAGGTGCCTCTGCGGCCAAAAGCCACGTGTATAAGATACACCTGCAAAGGCGGCACAACCC
CAGTGCCACGTTGTGAGTTGGATAGTTGTGGAAAGAGTCAAATGGCTCTCCTCAAGCGTATTCAACAAGG
GGCTGAAGGATGCCCAGAAGGTACCCCATTGTATGGGATCTGATCTGGGGCCTCGGTACACATGCTTTAC
ATGTGTTTAGTCGAGGTTAAAAAAACGTCTAGGCCCCCCGAACCACGGGGACGTGGTTTTCCTTTGAAAA
ACACGATGATAATATGGCCACAACCATGGTGAGCAAGGGCGAGGAGCTGTTCACCGGGGTGGTGCCCATC
CTGGTCGAGCTGGACGGCGACGTAAACGGCCACAAGTTCAGCGTGAGGGGCGAGGGCGAGGGCGATGCCA
CCAACGGCAAGCTGACCCTGAAGTTCATCTGCACCACCGGCAAGCTGCCCGTGCCCTGGCCCACCCTCGT
GACCACCCTGAGCCACGGCGTGCAGTGCTTCGCCCGCTACCCCGACCACATGAAGCAGCACGACTTCTTC
AAGTCCGCCATGCCCGAAGGCTACGTCCAGGAGCGCACCATCTTCTTCAAGGACGACGGCACCTACAAGA
CCCGCGCCGAGGTGAAGTTCGAGGGCGACACCCTGGTGAACCGCATCGAGCTGAAGGGCGTCGACTTCAA
GGAGGACGGCAACATCCTGGGGCACAAGCTGGAGTACAACTTCAACAGCCACAACATCTATATCATGGCC
GTCAAGCAGAAGAACGGCATCAAGGTGAACTTCAAGATCCGCCACAACGTGGAGGACGGCAGCGTGCAGC
TCGCCGACCACTACCAGCAGAACACCCCCATCGGCGACGGCCCCGTGCTGCTGCCCGACAGCCACTACCT
GAGCACCCAGTCCGTGCTGAGCAAAGACCCCAACGAGAAGCGCGATCACATGGTCCTGCTGGAGTTCCGC
ACCGCCGCCGGGATCACTCTCGGCATGGACGAGCTGTACAAGTAAACCGGTGCTCGAGGTACCGATGAAT
AGCTAAGGTCGAGGCCGCAGGTAAGTATCAAGGTTACAAGACAGGTTTAAGGAGACCAATAGAAACTGGG
CTTGTCGAGACAGAGAAGACTCTTGCGTTTCTGATAGGCACCTATTGGTCTTACTGACATCCACTTTGCC
TTTCTCTCCACAGGTGTCGACAATCAACCTCTGGATTACAAAATTTGTGAAAGATTGACTGGTATTCTTA
ACTATGTTGCTCCTTTTACGCTATGTGGATACGCTGCTTTAATGCCTTTGTATCATGCTATTGCTTCCCG
TATGGCTTTCATTTTCTCCTCCTTGTATAAATCCTGGTTGCTGTCTCTTTATGAGGAGTTGTGGCCCGTT
GTCAGGCAACGTGGCGTGGTGTGCACTGTGTTTGCTGACGCAACCCCCACTGGTTGGGGCATTGCCACCA
CCTGTCAGCTCCTTTCCGGGACTTTCGCTTTCCCCCTCCCTATTGCCACGGCGGAACTCATCGCCGCCTG
CCTTGCCCGCTGCTGGACAGGGGCTCGGCTGTTGGGCACTGACAATTCCGTGGTGTTGTCGGGGAAGCTG
ACGTCCTTTCCATGGCTGCTCGCCTGTGTTGCCACCTGGATTCTGCGCGGGACGTCCTTCTGCTACGTCC
CTTCGGCCCTCAATCCAGCGGACCTTCCTTCCCGCGGCCTGCTGCCGGCTCTGCGGCCTCTTCCGCGTCT
TCGCCTTCGCCCTCAGACGAGTCGGATCTCCCTTTGGGCCGCCTCCCCGCCTGGAATTCGAGCTCGGTAC
GATCAGCCTCGACTGTGCCTTCTAGTTGCCAGCCATCTGTTGTTTGCCCCTCCCCCGTGCCTTCCTTGAC
CCTGGAAGGTGCCACTCCCACTGTCCTTTCCTAATAAAATGAGGAAATTGCATCGCATTGTCTGAGTAGG
TGTCATTCTATTCTGGGGGGTGGGGTGGGGCAGGACAGCAAGGGGGAGGATTGGGAAGACAATAGCCCAG
CTTTTGTTCCCTTTAGTGAGGGTTAATTGCGCGCTTGGCGTAATCATGGTCATAGCTGTTTCCTGTGTGA
AATTGTTATCCGCTAATTCACTCCTCAGGTGCAGGCTGCCTATCAGAAGGTGGTGGCTGGTGTGGCCAAT
GCCCTGGCTCACAAATACCACTGAGATCTTTTTCCCTCTGCCAAAAATTATGGGGACATCATGAAGCCCC
TTGAGCATCTGACTTCTGGCTAATAAAGGAAATTTATTTTCATTGCAATAGTGTGTTGGAATTTTTTGTG
TCTCTCACTCGGAAGGACATATGGGAGGGCAAATCATTTAAAACATCAGAATGAGTATTTGGTTTAGAGT
TTGGCAACATATGCCCATATGCTGGCTGCCATGAACAAAGGTTGGCTATAAAGAGGTCATCAGTATATGA
AACAGCCCCCTGCTGTCCATTCCTTATTCCATAGAAAAGCCTTGACTTGAGGTTAGATTTTTTTTATATT
TTGTTTTGTGTTATTTTTTTCTTTAACATCCCTAAAATTTTCCTTACATGTTTTACTAGCCAGATTTTTC
CTCCTCTCCTGACTACTCCCAGTCATAGCTGTCCCTCTTCTCTTATGGAGATCGGCCGGCCGCCGGCGTC
GACGCGCGCGGCCGCGGCGCGCCGTTGCTGGCGTTTTTCCATAGGCTCCGCCCCCCTGACGAGCATCACA
AAAATCGACGCTCAAGTCAGAGGTGGCGAAACCCGACAGGACTATAAAGATACCAGGCGTTTCCCCCTGG
AAGCTCCCTCGTGCGCTCTCCTGTTCCGACCCTGCCGCTTACCGGATACCTGTCCGCCTTTCTCCCTTCG
GGAAGCGTGGCGCTTTCTCATAGCTCACGCTGTAGGTATCTCAGTTCGGTGTAGGTCGTTCGCTCCAAGC
TGGGCTGTGTGCACGAACCCCCCGTTCAGCCCGACCGCTGCGCCTTATCCGGTAACTATCGTCTTGAGTC
CAACCCGGTAAGACACGACTTATCGCCACTGGCAGCAGCCACTGGTAACAGGATTAGCAGAGCGAGGTAT
GTAGGCGGTGCTACAGAGTTCTTGAAGTGGTGGCCTAACTACGGCTACACTAGAAGAACAGTATTTGGTA
TCTGCGCTCTGCTGAAGCCAGTTACCTTCGGAAAAAGAGTTGGTAGCTCTTGATCCGGCAAACAAACCAC
CGCTGGTAGCGGTGGTTTTTTTGTTTGCAAGCAGCAGATTACGCGCAGAAAAAAAGGATCTCAAGAAGAT
CCTTTGATCTTTTCTACGGGGTCTGACGCTCAGTGGAACGAAAACTCACGTTAAGGGATTTTGGTCATGA
GATTATCAAAAAGGATCTTCACCTAGATCCTTTTAAATTAAAAATGAAGTTTTAAATCAATCTAAAGTAT
ATATGAGTAAACTTGGTCTGACAGTTACCAATGCTTAATCAGTGAGGCACCTATCTCAGCGATCTGTCTA
TTTCGTTCATCCATAGTTGCCTGACTCCCCGTCGTGTAGATAACTACGATACGGGAGGGCTTACCATCTG
GCCCCAGTGCTGCAATGATACCGCGAGACCCACGCTCACCGGCTCCAGATTTATCAGCAATAAACCAGCC
AGCCGGAAGGGCCGAGCGCAGAAGTGGTCCTGCAACTTTATCCGCCTCCATCCAGTCTATTAATTGTTGC
CGGGAAGCTAGAGTAAGTAGTTCGCCAGTTAATAGTTTGCGCAACGTTGTTGCCATTGCTACAGGCATCG
TGGTGTCACGCTCGTCGTTTGGTATGGCTTCATTCAGCTCCGGTTCCCAACGATCAAGGCGAGTTACATG
ATCCCCCATGTTGTGCAAAAAAGCGGTTAGCTCCTTCGGTCCTCCGATCGTTGTCAGAAGTAAGTTGGCC
GCAGTGTTATCACTCATGGTTATGGCAGCACTGCATAATTCTCTTACTGTCATGCCATCCGTAAGATGCT
TTTCTGTGACTGGTGAGTACTCAACCAAGTCATTCTGAGAATAGTGTATGCGGCGACCGAGTTGCTCTTG
CCCGGCGTCAATACGGGATAATACCGCGCCACATAGCAGAACTTTAAAAGTGCTCATCATTGGAAAACGT
TCTTCGGGGCGAAAACTCTCAAGGATCTTACCGCTGTTGAGATCCAGTTCGATGTAACCCACTCGTGCAC
CCAACTGATCTTCAGCATCTTTTACTTTCACCAGCGTTTCTGGGTGAGCAAAAACAGGAAGGCAAAATGC
CGCAAAAAAGGGAATAAGGGCGACACGGAAATGTTGAATACTCATACTCTTCCTTTTTCAATATTATTGA
AGCATTTATCAGGGTTATTGTCTCATGAGCGGATACATATTTGAATGTATTTAGAAAAATAAACAAATAG
GGGTTCCGCGCACATTTCCCCGAAAAGTGCCACCTGACGTCTAAGAAACCATTATTATCATGACATTAAC
CTATAAAAATAGGCGTATCACGAGGCCCTTTCGTCTACGCGCGCGCCGGCGGCGCGCCGTCGACGGCCGG
CCGCGGCCGC
Features (pLannotate 1.2.2; 15 found; start..end, strand, type, name):
    155..532     +  enhancer       CMV enhancer: human cytomegalovirus immediate early enhancer
    534..733     +  promoter       CMV promoter: human cytomegalovirus (CMV) immediate early promoter
    872..1004    +  intron         chimeric intron: chimera between introns from human β-globin and immunoglobulin heavy chain genes
   1189..1775    +  misc_feature   IRES2: internal ribosome entry site (IRES) of the encephalomyocarditis virus (EMCV)
   1776..2495    +  CDS            EBFP2: enhanced blue variant of GFP (Ai et al., 2007) mammalian codon-optimized
   2541..2673    +  intron         chimeric intron: chimera between introns from human β-globin and immunoglobulin heavy chain genes
   2682..3270    +  misc_feature   WPRE: woodchuck hepatitis virus posttranscriptional regulatory element
   3274..3290    +  misc_feature   MCS (fragment): pUC18/19 multiple cloning site
   3303..3414    +  polyA_signal   bGH poly(A) signal: bovine growth hormone polyadenylation signal
   3510..3528    -  promoter       T3 promoter: promoter for bacteriophage T3 RNA polymerase
   3587..3661    +  CDS            HBB (fragment): HBB_PONPY - Experimental evidence at transcript level: Swiss-Prot protein existence level 2. Involved in oxygen transport from the lung to the various peripheral tissues. From Pongo pygmaeus (Bornean orangutan).
   3732..3787    +  polyA_signal   β-globin poly(A) signal: rabbit β-globin polyadenylation signal (Gil and Proudfoot, 1987)
   4166..4754    -  rep_origin     ori: high-copy-number ColE1/pMB1/pBR322/pUC origin of replication
   4925..5785    -  CDS            AmpR: β-lactamase; bla; confers resistance to ampicillin, carbenicillin, and related antibiotics
   5786..5890    -  promoter       AmpR promoter: bla
