[The description below was written by a language model from this plasmid's Addgene catalogue record and pLannotate feature annotations shown in this document.]
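Description:
pRDAX-126 C-Tag GFP[2] L20 {Esp3I(2x)} EBPF2 is a custom-built, 6,030 nt mammalian expression plasmid intended as an acceptor vector for protein–protein interaction assays based on bimolecular or trimolecular fluorescence complementation (BiFC/TriFC). It is propagated in E. coli as a high-copy plasmid through a ColE1/pUC-type origin and selected with ampicillin via the β-lactamase gene under its own bla promoter.

The mammalian cassette is driven by the human CMV immediate-early enhancer and promoter followed by a chimeric β-globin/immunoglobulin intron, which generally improves transcript processing and expression. Between this intron and the downstream IRES lies a short unannotated interval of under 200 nt. Judging from the plasmid name, this is where a pair of Esp3I (type IIS) sites would accept a gene of interest so that it becomes fused at its C-terminus, through a linker designated L20, to a split-GFP fragment labelled GFP[2]. None of these elements was detected by the automated annotation, so their exact nature and position cannot be confirmed from the feature table. The catalogue lists the insert as GFP with mouse as the species, which does not fit a GFP fragment and may be a record artefact.

Downstream, an EMCV IRES2 directs cap-independent translation of EBFP2 from the same transcript. This blue reporter marks transfected cells independently of whether complementation occurs. A second copy of the chimeric intron, a WPRE and the bGH polyadenylation signal follow the reporter to enhance and terminate expression. Further downstream are a reverse-oriented T3 promoter, a β-globin coding fragment and a rabbit β-globin poly(A) signal, which are probably carried over from the vector's parent sequences.
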