Addgene plasmid #129878: pRDAX-126 C-Tag GFP[2] L20 {Esp3I(2x)} EBPF2
Purpose: PPI (BiFC/TriFC) assay vector
Depositing lab: Gary Lewin. Depositing organization: Max-Delbrueck-Centrum fuer Molekulare Medizin (MDC).
Backbone
  Vector backbone: custom built
  Vector type: Mammalian Expression
Growth in bacteria
  Bacterial resistance: Ampicillin, 100 μg/mL
  Growth temperature: 37°C
  Growth strain: DH5alpha
  Copy number: High Copy
Gene/Insert
  Gene/Insert name: GFP
  Species: M. musculus (mouse)
  Cloning method: Restriction Enzyme; 5′ cloning site unknown (unknown if destroyed); 3′ cloning site unknown (unknown if destroyed)
Terms and licenses: Academic/Nonprofit Terms; Industry Terms: Not Available to Industry
How to cite: pRDAX-126 C-Tag GFP[2] L20 {Esp3I(2x)} EBPF2 was a gift from Gary Lewin (Addgene plasmid # 129878 ; http://n2t.net/addgene:129878 ; RRID:Addgene_129878)
